Addgene plasmid #226437: TINGL-GR pDRF1
Purpose: Expresses TINGL-RR (mTq2-based glucose sensor - O2A - ymNeongreen) in yeast
Depositing lab: Bas Teusink. Depositing organization: Vrije Universiteit Amsterdam. Publication: An mTurquoise2-Based Glucose Biosensor. Botman D, Tielman A, Goedhart J, Teusink B. ACS Sens. 2026 Feb 2. doi: 10.1021/acssensors.5c03325. PubMed 41628445.
Backbone
  Vector backbone: pDRF1-GW
  Vector type: Yeast Expression
  Selectable markers: URA3
Growth in bacteria
  Bacterial resistance: Ampicillin, 100 μg/mL
  Growth temperature: 37°C
  Growth strain: DH5alpha
  Copy number: High Copy
Gene/Insert
  Gene/Insert name: TINGL-O2A-ymNeongreen (alt names: TINGL-GR; mTq2-based glucose sensor-O2A-ymNeongreen)
  Species: Synthetic
  Promoter: PMA1
  Cloning method: Restriction Enzyme; 5′ cloning site NheI (not destroyed); 3′ cloning site NotI (not destroyed)
  Sequencing primers: 5′ AACAATCGTTAATAATTAATTAATTGG; 3′ GAGTCACTTTAAAATTTGTATACAC
Terms and licenses: Academic/Nonprofit Terms; Industry Terms: Not Available to Industry
Depositor comments: Please visit https://doi.org/10.1101/2024.11.29.626064 for bioRxiv preprint.
How to cite: TINGL-GR pDRF1 was a gift from Bas Teusink (Addgene plasmid # 226437 ; http://n2t.net/addgene:226437 ; RRID:Addgene_226437)
