[The description below was written by a language model from this plasmid's Addgene catalogue record and pLannotate feature annotations shown in this document.]
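Description:
TINGL-GR pDRF1 is a 9.4 kb yeast episomal expression plasmid built on the pDRF1-GW backbone, a shuttle vector that replicates in Saccharomyces cerevisiae from the 2μ origin and is selected through the URA3 auxotrophic marker (which is also counterselectable with 5-FOA). In E. coli it is maintained at high copy from a ColE1/pUC-type origin with ampicillin resistance (bla). An f1 origin and lac promoter/operator remnants carried over from the parental cloning vector are also present.

The payload is a synthetic open reading frame, TINGL-O2A-ymNeongreen, cloned between NheI and NotI sites and lying between the backbone's Gateway attB1 and attB2 sites. According to the record it is driven by the PMA1 promoter. The feature table does not annotate this promoter by name, but it marks short yeast genomic fragments upstream of the insert. The ADH1 terminator follows downstream. In the annotated sensor, a fragment of the E. coli periplasmic glucose/galactose-binding protein MglB is flanked on both sides by two fragments of an Aequorea-derived fluorescent protein. The software labels these fragments as cEGFP, but the catalogue identifies them as mTurquoise2. This layout suggests a single-fluorophore design in which sugar binding by the inserted domain alters the fluorescent protein's output. After the sensor comes the O2A element, presumably a 2A-type peptide giving separate polypeptides, and then a yeast-adapted mNeonGreen, which probably serves as a co-expressed reference signal for normalising sensor readout.

The plasmid is intended for measuring intracellular glucose in living yeast. The purpose field calls the construct "TINGL-RR", whereas the plasmid name and alternative names use "TINGL-GR"; the mNeonGreen annotation matches the latter.
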