Features (pLannotate 1.2.2; 28 found; start..end, strand, type, name):
      3..257     -  CDS            BRP1 (fragment): BRP1_YEAST - Protein predicted: Swiss-Prot protein existence level 4. From Saccharomyces cerevisiae (strain ATCC 204508 / S288c) (Baker's yeast).
    359..375     -  promoter       ARG4 promoter (fragment): S. cerevisiae ARG4
    480..563     +  CDS            YG007_YEAST: Protein predicted: Swiss-Prot protein existence level 4. From Saccharomyces cerevisiae (strain ATCC 204508 / S288c) (Baker's yeast).
    800..824     +  protein_bind   attB1: mutant version of attB; recombination site for the Gateway® BP reaction BP Clonase™
    828..1265    +  CDS            cEGFP (fragment): cEGFP is a basic (constitutively fluorescent) green fluorescent protein published in 2008, derived from Aequorea victoria.
   1275..2192    +  CDS            mglB (fragment): DGAL_ECOLI - Experimental evidence at protein level: Swiss-Prot protein existence level 1. This protein is involved in the active transport of galactose and glucose. It plays a role in the chemotaxis towards the two sugars by interacting with the trg chemoreceptor. From Escherichia coli (strain K12).
   2202..2477    +  CDS            cEGFP (fragment): cEGFP is a basic (constitutively fluorescent) green fluorescent protein published in 2008, derived from Aequorea victoria.
   2547..3254    +  CDS            mNeonGreen: mNeonGreen is a basic (constitutively fluorescent) green/yellow fluorescent protein published in 2013, derived from Branchiostoma lanceolatum. It is reported to be a very rapidly-maturing monomer with moderate acid sensitivity.
   3266..3290    -  protein_bind   attB2: mutant version of attB; recombination site for the Gateway® BP reaction BP Clonase™
   3318..3344    +  misc_feature   MCS (fragment): pBluescript multiple cloning site
   3353..3371    -  promoter       T7 promoter: promoter for bacteriophage T7 RNA polymerase
   3372..3515    +  CDS            ADH1 (fragment): ADH1_YEAST - Also known as ADC1. Experimental evidence at protein level: Swiss-Prot protein existence level 1. This isozyme preferentially catalyzes the conversion of primary unbranched alcohols to their corresponding aldehydes. Also shows activity toward secondary alcohols. From Saccharomyces cerevisiae (strain ATCC 204508 / S288c) (Baker's yeast).
   3519..3706    +  terminator     ADH1 terminator: S. cerevisiae ADH1; transcription terminator for the S. cerevisiae alcohol dehydrogenase 1 (ADH1) gene
   3714..3871    +  CDS            lacZα (fragment): LacZα fragment of β-galactosidase; lacZ fragment
   3877..3928    -  misc_feature   bom (fragment): basis of mobility region from pBR322
   3933..4016    +  CDS            RAF1 (fragment): RAF_YEAST - Experimental evidence at transcript level: Swiss-Prot protein existence level 2. Antagonizes transcriptional repression of recombinase FLP by REP1-REP2. May play a role in plasmid partitioning. From Saccharomyces cerevisiae (strain ATCC 204508 / S288c) (Baker's yeast).
   4170..5516    -  rep_origin     2μ ori: yeast 2μ plasmid origin of replication
   5521..5537    -  promoter       tet promoter (fragment): E. coli promoter for tetracycline efflux protein gene
   5627..6430    -  CDS            URA3: orotidine-5'-phosphate decarboxylase, required for uracil biosynthesis; S. cerevisiae URA3; yeast auxotrophic marker, counterselectable with 5-fluoroorotic acid (5-FOA)
   6431..6646    -  promoter       URA3 promoter: S. cerevisiae URA3
   6757..6861    +  promoter       AmpR promoter: bla
   6862..7722    +  CDS            AmpR: β-lactamase; bla; confers resistance to ampicillin, carbenicillin, and related antibiotics
   7893..8481    +  rep_origin     ori: high-copy-number ColE1/pMB1/pBR322/pUC origin of replication
   8664..8756    +  CDS            lacI (fragment): lac repressor; lacI; The lac repressor binds to the lac operator to inhibit transcription in E. coli. This inhibition can be relieved by adding lactose or isopropyl-β-D-thiogalactopyranoside (IPTG).
   8769..8790    +  protein_bind   CAP binding site: CAP binding activates transcription in the presence of cAMP. E. coli catabolite activator protein
   8805..8835    +  promoter       lac promoter: promoter for the E. coli lac operon
   8843..8859    +  protein_bind   lac operator: The lac repressor binds to the lac operator to inhibit transcription in E. coli. This inhibition can be relieved by adding lactose or isopropyl-β-D-thiogalactopyranoside (IPTG). lac repressor encoded by lacI
   8940..9368    -  rep_origin     f1 ori (sequence partly withheld): f1 bacteriophage origin of replication; arrow indicates direction of (+) strand synthesis
>Addgene plasmid #226437 | TINGL-GR pDRF1 | addgene full sequence | sequence record 452207 | Addgene NGS Result
CAAGCTTCCTGAAACGGAGAAACATAAACAGGCATTGCTGGGATCACCCATACATCACTCTGTTTTGCCT
GACCTTTTCCGGTAATTTGAAAACAAACCCGGTCTCGAAGCGGAGATCCGGCGATAATTACCGCAGAAAT
AAACCCATACACGAGACGTAGAACCAGCCGCACATGGCCGGAGAAACTCCTGCGAGAATTTCGTAAACTC
GCGCGCATTGCATCTGTATTTCCTAATGCGGCACTTCCAGGCCTCGATCGAGACCGTTTATCCATTGCTT
TTTTGTTGTCTTTTTCCCTCGTTCACAGAAAGTCTGAAGAAGCTATAGTAGAACTATGAGCTTTTTTTGT
TTCTGTTTTCCTTTTTTTTTTTTTTACCTCTGTGGAAATTGTTACTCTCACACTCTTTAGTTCGTTTGTT
TGTTTTGTTTATTCCAATTATGACCGGTGACGAAACGTGGTCGATGGTGGGTACCGCTTATGCTCCCCTC
CATTAGTTTCGATTATATAAAAAGGCCAAATATTGTATTATTTTCAAATGTCCTATCATTATCGTCTAAC
ATCTAATTTCTCTTAAATTTTTTCTCTTTCTTTCCTATAACACCAATAGTGAAAATCTTTTTTTCTTCTA
TATCTACAAAAACTTTTTTTTTCTATCAACCTCGTTGATAAATTTTTTCTTTAACAATCGTTAATAATTA
ATTAATTGGAAAATAACCATTTTTTCTCTCTTTTATACACACATTCAAAAGAAAGAAAAAAAATATACCC
CAGCCTCGACTAGTGAATTCGCGGCCATCACAAGTTTGTACAAAAAAGCAGGCTGCTAGCATGGTTAGTA
AAGGTGAAGAATTGTTCACTGGTGTAGTGCCAATTTTAGTAGAATTAGATGGTGACGTTAACGGTCATAA
GTTCTCTGTAAGCGGTGAAGGTGAAGGTGACGCAACATACGGTAAATTAACTTTGAAATTCATTTGTACT
ACAGGTAAATTACCAGTTCCATGGCCAACTTTGGTTACTACTTTGTCTTGGGGTGTTCAATGTTTCGCTA
GATACCCAGATCATATGAAGCAACATGATTTCTTTAAGTCTGCTATGCCAGAAGGTTACGTTCAAGAAAG
AACTATCTTCTTCAAGGATGATGGTAACTATAAGACTAGAGCTGAAGTTAAGTTCGAAGGAGATACTTTA
GTTAATAGAATTGAATTGAAGGGTATTGATTTTAAGGAAGATGGTAATATTTTGGGTCATAAGTTGGAAT
ATAATTACATGGTTGATACTAGCATTGGTGTAACAATCTATAAGTACGACGATTATTATATGTCTGTAGT
GCGCAAGGCTATTGAGCAAGATGCGAAAGCCGCGCCAGATGTTCAGCTGCTGATGAATGATTCTCAGAAT
GACCAGTCCAAGCAGAACGATCAGATCGACGTATTGCTGGCGAAAGGGGTGAAGGCACTGGCAATCAACC
TGGTTGACCCGGCAGCTGCGGGTACGGTGATTGAGAAAGCGCGTGGGCAAAACGTGCCGGTGGTTTTCTT
CAACAAAGAACCGTCTCGTAAGGCGCTGGATAGCTACGACAAAGCCTACTACGTTGGCACTGACTCCAAA
GAGTCCGGCATTATTCAAGGCGATTTGATTGCTAAACACTGGGCGGCGAATCAGGGTTGGGATCTGAACA
AAGACGGTCAGATTCAGTTCGTACTGCTGAAAGGTGAACCGGGCCATCCGGATGCAGAAGCACGTACCAC
TTACGTGATTAAAGAATTGAACGATAAAGGCATCAAAACTGAACAGTTACAGTTAGATACCGCAATGTGG
GACACCGCTCAGGCGAAAGATAAGATGGACGCCTGGCTGTCTGGCCCGAACGCCAACAAAATCGAAGTGG
TTATCGCCAACAACGATGCGATGGCAATGGGCGCGGTTGAAGCGCTGAAAGCACACAACAAGTCCAGCAT
TCCGGTGTTTGGCGTCGATGCGCTGCCAGAAGCGCTGGCGCTGGTGAAATCCGGTGCATTGGCGGGCACC
GTACTGAACGATGCTAACAACCAGGCGAAAGCGACCTTTGATCTGGCGAAAAACCTGGCCGATGGTAAAG
GTGCGGCTGATGGCACCAACTGGAAAATCGACAACAAAGTGGTCCGCGTACCTTATGTTGGCGTAGATAA
AGACAACCTGGCTGAGTTCAGCTACTTCTCTGATAACGTTTACATTACTGCTGATAAGCAAAAGAACGGT
ATTAAGGCGAACTTCAAGATTAGACATAACATTGAAGATGGTGGTGTTCAATTAGCTGATCATTACCAAC
AAAACACTCCAATTGGTGACGGTCCAGTTTTGTTGCCAGATAACCATTACTTGTCTACTCAATCTAAGTT
GTCTAAGGATCCAAACGAAAAGAGAGATCATATGGTTTTGTTGGAATTCGTTACTGCTGCTGGGATCACT
TTAGGTATGGATGAATTGTATAAAGGTTCTGGTAAGTCCAATTACGACCTATTGAAGTTGTGTGGAGATG
TTGAATCCAACCCAGGACCTCCCGGGATGGTCTCTAAGGGTGAAGAAGATAACATGGCTTCTTTGCCAGC
CACCCACGAGTTGCACATCTTCGGTTCCATTAACGGTGTCGACTTCGATATGGTCGGTCAAGGTACCGGT
AACCCAAACGACGGTTACGAAGAATTGAACTTGAAGTCTACCAAGGGCGACTTGCAGTTCTCCCCTTGGA
TTTTGGTTCCACACATCGGTTACGGTTTCCACCAATACTTGCCATACCCAGACGGTATGTCCCCATTCCA
AGCCGCCATGGTTGACGGTTCTGGTTACCAAGTCCACAGAACCATGCAATTCGAAGACGGTGCTTCCTTG
ACCGTGAACTACAGATACACCTACGAAGGTTCTCACATCAAGGGCGAAGCCCAAGTTAAGGGTACCGGTT
TCCCTGCTGACGGTCCAGTCATGACTAACTCCTTGACCGCTGCTGACTGGTGTCGTTCCAAGAAGACCTA
CCCAAACGATAAGACCATCATTTCCACTTTCAAGTGGTCCTACACCACCGGTAACGGCAAGAGATACCGC
TCTACCGCTCGTACCACCTACACCTTCGCCAAGCCAATGGCTGCCAACTACTTGAAGAACCAGCCTATGT
ACGTCTTCCGTAAGACCGAGCTGAAGCATTCCAAGACTGAATTGAACTTCAAGGAATGGCAAAAGGCTTT
CACCGACGTCATGGGTATGGACGAATTATACAAGTAAGCGGCCGCACCCAGCTTTCTTGTACAAAGTGGT
GTAGTTAATTCATGATGGCCGCTGCAGGTCGACCTCGAGGGGGGGCCCGGTACCCAATTCGCCCTATAGT
GAGTCGTATTACGCGCGGATCCAGCTTTGGACTTCTTCGCCAGAGGTTTGGTCAAGTCTCCAATCAAGGT
TGTCGGCTTGTCTACCTTGCCAGAAATTTACGAAAAGATGGAAAAGGGTCAAATCGTTGGTAGATACGTT
GTTGACACTTCTAAATAAGCGAATTTCTTATGATTTATGATTTTTATTATTAAATAAGTTATAAAAAAAA
TAAGTGTATACAAATTTTAAAGTGACTCTTAGGTTTTAAAACGAAAATTCTTATTCTTGAGTAACTCTTT
CCTGTAGGTCAGGTTGCTTTCTCAGGTATAGCATGAGGTCGCTCTTATTGACCACACCTCTACCGGCATG
CCAATTCACTGGCCGTCGTTTTACAACGTCGTGACTGGGAAAACCCTGGCGTTACCCAACTTAATCGCCT
TGCAGCACATCCCCCTTTCGCCAGCTGGCGTAATAGCGAAGAGGCCCGCACCGATCGCCCTTCCCAACAG
TTGCGCAGCCTGAATGGCGAATGGCGCCTGATGCGGTATTTTCTCCTTACGCATCTGTGCGGTATTTCAC
ACCGCATAATCGGATCGTACTTGTTACCCATCATTGAATTTTGAACATCCGAACCTGGGAGTTTTCCCTG
AAACAGATAGTATATTTGAACCTGTATAATAATATATAGTCTAGCGCTTTACGGAAGACAATGTATGTAT
TTCGGTTCCTGGAGAAACTATTGCATCTATTGCATAGGTAATCTTGCACGTCGCATCCCCGGTTCATTTT
CTGCGTTTCCATCTTGCACTTCAATAGCATATCTTTGTTAACGAAGCATCTGTGCTTCATTTTGTAGAAC
AAAAATGCAACGCGAGAGCGCTAATTTTTCAAACAAAGAATCTGAGCTGCATTTTTACAGAACAGAAATG
CAACGCGAAAGCGCTATTTTACCAACGAAGAATCTGTGCTTCATTTTTGTAAAACAAAAATGCAACGCGA
GAGCGCTAATTTTTCAAACAAAGAATCTGAGCTGCATTTTTACAGAACAGAAATGCAACGCGAGAGCGCT
ATTTTACCAACAAAGAATCTATACTTCTTTTTTGTTCTACAAAAATGCATCCCGAGAGCGCTATTTTTCT
AACAAAGCATCTTAGATTACTTTTTTTCTCCTTTGTGCGCTCTATAATGCAGTCTCTTGATAACTTTTTG
CACTGTAGGTCCGTTAAGGTTAGAAGAAGGCTACTTTGGTGTCTATTTTCTCTTCCATAAAAAAAGCCTG
ACTCCACTTCCCGCGTTTACTGATTACTAGCGAAGCTGCGGGTGCATTTTTTCAAGATAAAGGCATCCCC
GATTATATTCTATACCGATGTGGATTGCGCATACTTTGTGAACAGAAAGTGATAGCGTTGATGATTCTTC
ATTGGTCAGAAAATTATGAACGGTTTCTTCTATTTTGTCTCTATATACTACGTATAGGAAATGTTTACAT
TTTCGTATTGTTTTCGATTCACTCTATGAATAGTTCTTACTACAATTTTTTTGTCTAAAGAGTAATACTA
GAGATAAACATAAAAAATGTAGAGGTCGAGTTTAGATGCAAGTTCAAGGAGCGAAAGGTGGATGGGTAGG
TTATATAGGGATATAGCACAGAGATATATAGCAAAGAGATACTTTTGAGCAATGTTTGTGGAAGCGGTAT
TCGCAATATTTTAGTAGCTCGTTACAGTCCGGTGCGTTTTTGGTTTTTTGAAAGTGCGTCTTCAGAGCGC
TTTTGGTTTTCAAAAGCGCTCTGAAGTTCCTATACTTTCTAGCTAGAGAATAGGAACTTCGGAATAGGAA
CTTCAAAGCGTTTCCGAAAACGAGCGCTTCCGAAAATGCAACGCGAGCTGCGCACATACAGCTCACTGTT
CACGTCGCACCTATATCTGCGTGTTGCCTGTATATATATATACATGAGAAGAACGGCATAGTGCGTGTTT
ATGCTTAAATGCGTACTTATATGCGTCTATTTATGTAGGATGAAAGGTAGTCTAGTACCTCCTGTGATAT
TATCCCATTCCATGCGGGGTATCGTATGCTTCCTTCAGCACTACCCTTTAGCTGTTCTATATGCTGCCAC
TCCTCAATTGGATTAGTCTCATCCTTCAATGCTATCATTTCCTTTGATATTGGATCGATCCGATGATAAG
CTGTCAAACATGAGAATTGGGTAATAACTGATATAATTAAATTGAAGCTCTAATTTGTGAGTTTAGTATA
CATGCATTTACTTATAATACAGTTTTTTAGTTTTGCTGGCCGCATCTTCTCAAATATGCTTCCCAGCCTG
CTTTTCTGTAACGTTCACCCTCTACCTTAGCATCCCTTCCCTTTGCAAATAGTCCTCTTCCAACAATAAT
AATGTCAGATCCTGTAGAGACCACATCATCCACGGTTCTATACTGTTGACCCAATGCGTCTCCCTTGTCA
TCTAAACCCACACCGGGTGTCATAATCAACCAATCGTAACCTTCATCTCTTCCACCCATGTCTCTTTGAG
CAATAAAGCCGATAACAAAATCTTTGTCGCTCTTCGCAATGTCAACAGTACCCTTAGTATATTCTCCAGT
AGATAGGGAGCCCTTGCATGACAATTCTGCTAACATCAAAAGGCCTCTAGGTTCCTTTGTTACTTCTTCT
GCCGCCTGCTTCAAACCGCTAACAATACCTGGGCCCACCACACCGTGTGCATTCGTAATGTCTGCCCATT
CTGCTATTCTGTATACACCCGCAGAGTACTGCAATTTGACTGTATTACCAATGTCAGCAAATTTTCTGTC
TTCGAAGAGTAAAAAATTGTACTTGGCGGATAATGCCTTTAGCGGCTTAACTGTGCCCTCCATGGAAAAA
TCAGTCAAGATATCCACATGTGTTTTTAGTAAACAAATTTTGGGACCTAATGCTTCAACTAACTCCAGTA
ATTCCTTGGTGGTACGAACATCCAATGAAGCACACAAGTTTGTTTGCTTTTCGTGCATGATATTAAATAG
CTTGGCAGCAACAGGACTAGGATGAGTAGCAGCACGTTCCTTATATGTAGCTTTCGACATGATTTATCTT
CGTTTCCTGCATGTTTTTGTTCTGTGCAGTTGGGTTAAGAATACTGGGCAATTTCATGTTTCTTCAACAC
TACATATGCGTATATATACCAATCTAAGTCTGTGCTCCTTCCTTCGTTCTTCCTTCTGTTCGGAGATTAC
CGAATCAAAAAAATTTCAAGGAAACCGAAATCAAAAAAAAGAATAAAAAAAAAATGATGAATTGAAAAGC
TAATTCTTGAAGACGAAAGGGCCTCGTGATACGCCTATTTTTATAGGTTAATGTCATGATAATAATGGTT
TCTTAGACGTCAGGTGGCACTTTTCGGGGAAATGTGCGCGGAACCCCTATTTGTTTATTTTTCTAAATAC
ATTCAAATATGTATCCGCTCATGAGACAATAACCCTGATAAATGCTTCAATAATATTGAAAAAGGAAGAG
TATGAGTATTCAACATTTCCGTGTCGCCCTTATTCCCTTTTTTGCGGCATTTTGCCTTCCTGTTTTTGCT
CACCCAGAAACGCTGGTGAAAGTAAAAGATGCTGAAGATCAGTTGGGTGCACGAGTGGGTTACATCGAAC
TGGATCTCAACAGCGGTAAGATCCTTGAGAGTTTTCGCCCCGAAGAACGTTTTCCAATGATGAGCACTTT
TAAAGTTCTGCTATGTGGCGCGGTATTATCCCGTATTGACGCCGGGCAAGAGCAACTCGGTCGCCGCATA
CACTATTCTCAGAATGACTTGGTTGAGTACTCACCAGTCACAGAAAAGCATCTTACGGATGGCATGACAG
TAAGAGAATTATGCAGTGCTGCCATAACCATGAGTGATAACACTGCGGCCAACTTACTTCTGACAACGAT
CGGAGGACCGAAGGAGCTAACCGCTTTTTTGCACAACATGGGGGATCATGTAACTCGCCTTGATCGTTGG
GAACCGGAGCTGAATGAAGCCATACCAAACGACGAGCGTGACACCACGATGCCTGTAGCAATGGCAACAA
CGTTGCGCAAACTATTAACTGGCGAACTACTTACTCTAGCTTCCCGGCAACAATTAATAGACTGGATGGA
GGCGGATAAAGTTGCAGGACCACTTCTGCGCTCGGCCCTTCCGGCTGGCTGGTTTATTGCTGATAAATCT
GGAGCCGGTGAGCGTGGGTCTCGCGGTATCATTGCAGCACTGGGGCCAGATGGTAAGCCCTCCCGTATCG
TAGTTATCTACACGACGGGGAGTCAGGCAACTATGGATGAACGAAATAGACAGATCGCTGAGATAGGTGC
CTCACTGATTAAGCATTGGTAACTGTCAGACCAAGTTTACTCATATATACTTTAGATTGATTTAAAACTT
CATTTTTAATTTAAAAGGATCTAGGTGAAGATCCTTTTTGATAATCTCATGACCAAAATCCCTTAACGTG
AGTTTTCGTTCCACTGAGCGTCAGACCCCGTAGAAAAGATCAAAGGATCTTCTTGAGATCCTTTTTTTCT
GCGCGTAATCTGCTGCTTGCAAACAAAAAAACCACCGCTACCAGCGGTGGTTTGTTTGCCGGATCAAGAG
CTACCAACTCTTTTTCCGAAGGTAACTGGCTTCAGCAGAGCGCAGATACCAAATACTGTTCTTCTAGTGT
AGCCGTAGTTAGGCCACCACTTCAAGAACTCTGTAGCACCGCCTACATACCTCGCTCTGCTAATCCTGTT
ACCAGTGGCTGCTGCCAGTGGCGATAAGTCGTGTCTTACCGGGTTGGACTCAAGACGATAGTTACCGGAT
AAGGCGCAGCGGTCGGGCTGAACGGGGGGTTCGTGCACACAGCCCAGCTTGGAGCGAACGACCTACACCG
AACTGAGATACCTACAGCGTGAGCTATGAGAAAGCGCCACGCTTCCCGAAGGGAGAAAGGCGGACAGGTA
TCCGGTAAGCGGCAGGGTCGGAACAGGAGAGCGCACGAGGGAGCTTCCAGGGGGAAACGCCTGGTATCTT
TATAGTCCTGTCGGGTTTCGCCACCTCTGACTTGAGCGTCGATTTTTGTGATGCTCGTCAGGGGGGCGGA
GCCTATGGAAAAACGCCAGCAACGCGGCCTTTTTACGGTTCCTGGCCTTTTGCTGGCCTTTTGCTCACAT
GTTCTTTCCTGCGTTATCCCCTGATTCTGTGGATAACCGTATTACCGCCTTTGAGTGAGCTGATACCGCT
CGCCGCAGCCGAACGACCGAGCGCAGCGAGTCAGTGAGCGAGGAAGCGGAAGAGCGCCCAATACGCAAAC
CGCCTCTCCCCGCGCGTTGGCCGATTCATTAATGCAGCTGGCACGACAGGTTTCCCGACTGGAAAGCGGG
CAGTGAGCGCAACGCAATTAATGTGAGTTAGCTCACTCATTAGGCACCCCAGGCTTTACACTTTATGCTT
CCGGCTCGTATGTTGTGTGGAATTGTGAGCGGATAACAATTTCACACAGGAAACAGCTATGACCATGATT
ACGCCAAGCTTACCGCATCAGGAAATTGTAAGCGTTAATATTTTGTTAAAATTCGCGTTAAATTTTTGTT
AAATCAGCTCATTTTTTAACCAATAGGCCGAAATCGGCAAAATCCCTTATAAATCAAAAGAATAGACCGA
GATAGGGT
[37 nt withheld, positions 9039-9075]
AAAGAACGTGGACTCCAACGTCAAAGG
[49 nt withheld, positions 9103-9151]
T
[91 nt withheld, positions 9153-9243]
G
[124 nt withheld, positions 9245-9368]
CCATTCGC
